>Addgene plasmid #148354 | pnEA-NpM-CeMextli_471-507opt-Y479AL484AM485A-GB1_AB | depositor full sequence | sequence record 290802 | Full Sequence
TTCTTGAAGACGAAAGGGCCTCGTGATACGCCTATTTTTATAGGTTAATGTCATGATAATAATGGTTTCT
TAGACGTCAGGTGGCACTTTTCGGGGAAATGTGCGCGGAACCCCTATTTGTTTATTTTTCTAAATACATT
CAAATATGTATCCGCTCATGAGACAATAACCCTGATAAATGCTTCAATAATATTGAAAAAGGAAGAGTAT
GAGTATTCAACATTTCCGTGTCGCCCTTATTCCCTTTTTTGCGGCATTTTGCCTTCCTGTTTTTGCTCAC
CCAGAAACGCTGGTGAAAGTAAAAGATGCTGAAGATCAGTTGGGTGCACGAGTGGGTTACATCGAACTGG
ATCTCAACAGCGGTAAGATCCTTGAGAGTTTTCGCCCCGAAGAACGTTTTCCAATGATGAGCACTTTTAA
AGTTCTGCTATGTGGCGCGGTATTATCCCGTGTTGACGCCGGGCAAGAGCAACTCGGTCGCCGCATACAC
TATTCTCAGAATGACTTGGTTGAGTACTCACCAGTCACAGAAAAGCATCTTACGGATGGCATGACAGTAA
GAGAATTATGCAGTGCTGCCATAACCATGAGTGATAACACTGCGGCCAACTTACTTCTGACAACGATCGG
AGGACCGAAGGAGCTAACCGCTTTTTTGCACAACATGGGGGATCATGTAACTCGCCTTGATCGTTGGGAA
CCGGAGCTGAATGAAGCCATACCAAACGACGAGCGTGACACCACGATGCCTGCAGCAATGGCAACAACGT
TGCGCAAACTATTAACTGGCGAACTACTTACTCTAGCTTCCCGGCAACAATTAATAGACTGGATGGAGGC
GGATAAAGTTGCAGGACCACTTCTGCGCTCGGCCCTTCCGGCTGGCTGGTTTATTGCTGATAAATCTGGA
GCCGGTGAGCGTGGGTCTCGCGGTATCATTGCAGCACTGGGGCCAGATGGTAAGCCCTCCCGTATCGTAG
TTATCTACACGACGGGGAGTCAGGCAACTATGGATGAACGAAATAGACAGATCGCTGAGATAGGTGCCTC
ACTGATTAAGCATTGGTAACTGTCAGACCAAGTTTACTCATATATACTTTAGATTGATTTAAAACTTCAT
TTTTAATTTAAAAGGATCTAGGTGAAGATCCTTTTTGATAATCTCATGACCAAAATCCCTTAACGTGAGT
TTTCGTTCCACTGAGCGTCAGACCCCGTAGAAAAGATCAAAGGATCTTCTTGAGATCCTTTTTTTCTGCG
CGTAATCTGCTGCTTGCAAACAAAAAAACCACCGCTACCAGCGGTGGTTTGTTTGCCGGATCAAGAGCTA
CCAACTCTTTTTCCGAAGGTAACTGGCTTCAGCAGAGCGCAGATACCAAATACTGTCCTTCTAGTGTAGC
CGTAGTTAGGCCACCACTTCAAGAACTCTGTAGCACCGCCTACATACCTCGCTCTGCTAATCCTGTTACC
AGTGGCTGCTGCCAGTGGCGATAAGTCGTGTCTTACCGGGTTGGACTCAAGACGATAGTTACCGGATAAG
GCGCAGCGGTCGGGCTGAACGGGGGGTTCGTGCACACAGCCCAGCTTGGAGCGAACGACCTACACCGAAC
TGAGATACCTACAGCGTGAGCTATGAGAAAGCGCCACGCTTCCCGAAGGGAGAAAGGCGGACAGGTATCC
GGTAAGCGGCAGGGTCGGAACAGGAGAGCGCACGAGGGAGCTTCCAGGGGGAAACGCCTGGTATCTTTAT
AGTCCTGTCGGGTTTCGCCACCTCTGACTTGAGCGTCGATTTTTGTGATGCTCGTCAGGGGGGCGGAGCC
TATGGAAAAACGCCAGCAACGCGGCCTTTTTACGGTTCCTGGCCTTTTGCTGGCCTTTTGCTCACATGTT
CTTTCCTGCGTTATCCCCTGATTCTGTGGATAACCGTATTACCGCCTTTGAGTGAGCTGATACCGCTCGC
CGCAGCCGAACGACCGAGCGCAGCGAGTCAGTGAGCGAGGAAGCGGAAGAGCGCCTGATGCGGTATTTTC
TCCTTACGCATCTGTGCGGTATTTCACACCGCATATATGGTGCACTCTCAGTACAATCTGCTCTGATGCC
GCATAGTTAAGCCAGTATACACTCCGCTATCGCTACGTGACTGGGTCATGGCTGCGCCCCGACACCCGCC
AACACCCGCTGACGCGCCCTGACGGGCTTGTCTGCTCCCGGCATCCGCTTACAGACAAGCTGTGACCGTC
TCCGGGAGCTGCATGTGTCAGAGGTTTTCACCGTCATCACCGAAACGCGCGAGGCAGCTGCGGTAAAGCT
CATCAGCGTGGTCGTGAAGCGATTCACAGATGTCTGCCTGTTCATCCGCGTCCAGCTCGTTGAGTTTCTC
CAGAAGCGTTAATGTCTGGCTTCTGATAAAGCGGGCCATGTTAAGGGCGGTTTTTTCCTGTTTGGTCACT
GATGCCTCCGTGTAAGGGGGATTTCTGTTCATGGGGGTAATGATACCGATGAAACGAGAGAGGATGCTCA
CGATACGGGTTACTGATGATGAACATGCCCGGTTACTGGAACGTTGTGAGGGTAAACAACTGGCGGTATG
GATGCGGCGGGACCAGAGAAAAATCACTCAGGGTCAATGCCAGCGCTTCGTTAATACAGATGTAGGTGTT
CCACAGGGTAGCCAGCAGCATCCTGCGATGCAGATCCGGAACATAATGGTGCAGGGCGCTGACTTCCGCG
TTTCCAGACTTTACGAAACACGGAAACCGAAGACCATTCATGTTGTTGCTCAGGTCGCAGACGTTTTGCA
GCAGCAGTCGCTTCACGTTCGCTCGCGTATCGGTGATTCATTCTGCTAACCAGTAAGGCAACCCCGCCAG
CCTAGCCGGGTCCTCAACGACAGGAGCACGATCATGCGCACCCGTGGCCAGGACCCAACGCTGCCCGAGA
TGCGCCGCGTGCGGCTGCTGGAGATGGCGGACGCGATGGATATGTTCTGCCAAGGGTTGGTTTGCGCATT
CACAGTTCTCCGCAAGAATTGATTGGCTCCAATTCTTGGAGTGGTGAATCCGTTAGCGAGGTGCCGCCGG
CTTCCATTCAGGTCGAGGTGGCCCGGCTCCATGCACCGCGACGCAACGCGGGGAGGCAGACAAGGTATAG
GGCGGCGCCTACAATCCATGCCAACCCGTTCCATGTGCTCGCCGAGGCGGCATAAATCGCCGTGACGATC
AGCGGTCCAGTGATCGAAGTTAGGCTGGTAAGAGCCGCGAGCGATCCTTGAAGCTGTCCCTGATGGTCGT
CATCTACCTGCCTGGACAGCATGGCCTGCAACGCGGGCATCCCGATGCCGCCGGAAGCGAGAAGAATCAT
AATGGGGAAGGCCATCCAGCCTCGCGTCGCGAACGCCAGCAAGACGTAGCCCAGCGCGTCGGCCGCCATG
CCGGCGATAATGGCCTGCTTCTCGCCGAAACGTTTGGTGGCGGGACCAGTGACGAAGGCTTGAGCGAGGG
CGTGCAAGATTCCGAATACCGCAAGCGACAGGCCGATCATCGTCGCGCTCCAGCGAAAGCGGTCCTCGCC
GAAAATGACCCAGAGCGCTGCCGGCACCTGTCCTACGAGTTGCATGATAAAGAAGACAGTCATAAGTGCG
GCGACGATAGTCATGCCCCGCGCCCACCGGAAGGAGCTGACTGGGTTGAAGGCTCTCAAGGGCATCGGTC
GAGATCCCGGTGCCTAATGAGTGAGCTAACTTACATTAATTGCGTTGCGCTCACTGCCCGCTTTCCAGTC
GGGAAACCTGTCGTGCCAGCTGCATTAATGAATCGGCCAACGCGCGGGGAGAGGCGGTTTGCGTATTGGG
CGCCAGGGTGGTTTTTCTTTTCACCAGTGAGACGGGCAACAGCTGATTGCCCTTCACCGCCTGGCCCTGA
GAGAGTTGCAGCAAGCGGTCCACGCTGGTTTGCCCCAGCAGGCGAAAATCCTGTTTGATGGTGGTTAACG
GCGGGATATAACATGAGCTGTCTTCGGTATCGTCGTATCCCACTACCGAGATATCCGCACCAACGCGCAG
CCCGGACTCGGTAATGGCGCGCATTGCGCCCAGCGCCATCTGATCGTTGGCAACCAGCATCGCAGTGGGA
ACGATGCCCTCATTCAGCATTTGCATGGTTTGTTGAAAACCGGACATGGCACTCCAGTCGCCTTCCCGTT
CCGCTATCGGCTGAATTTGATTGCGAGTGAGATATTTATGCCAGCCAGCCAGACGCAGACGCGCCGAGAC
AGAACTTAATGGGCCCGCTAACAGCGCGATTTGCTGGTGACCCAATGCGACCAGATGCTCCACGCCCAGT
CGCGTACCGTCTTCATGGGAGAAAATAATACTGTTGATGGGTGTCTGGTCAGAGACATCAAGAAATAACG
CCGGAACATTAGTGCAGGCAGCTTCCACAGCAATGGCATCCTGGTCATCCAGCGGATAGTTAATGATCAG
CCCACTGACGCGTTGCGCGAGAAGATTGTGCACCGCCGCTTTACAGGCTTCGACGCCGCTTCGTTCTACC
ATCGACACCACCACGCTGGCACCCAGTTGATCGGCGCGAGATTTAATCGCCGCGACAATTTGCGACGGCG
CGTGCAGGGCCAGACTGGAGGTGGCAACGCCAATCAGCAACGACTGTTTGCCCGCCAGTTGTTGTGCCAC
GCGGTTGGGAATGTAATTCAGCTCCGCCATCGCCGCTTCCACTTTTTCCCGCGTTTTCGCAGAAACGTGG
CTGGCCTGGTTCACCACGCGGGAAACGGTCTGATAAGAGACACCGGCATACTCTGCGACATCGTATAACG
TTACTGGTTTCACATTCACCACCCTGAATTGACTCTCTTCCGGGCGCTATCATGCCATACCGCGAAAGGT
TTTGCGCCATTCGATGGTGTCCGGGATCTCGACGCTCTCCCTTATGCGACTCCTGCATTAGGAAGCAGCC
CAGTAGTAGGTTGAGGCCGTTGAGCACCGCCGCCGCAAGGAATGGTGCATGCAAGGAGATGGCGCCCAAC
AGTCCCCCGGCCACGGGGCCTGCCACCATACCCACGCCGAAACAAGCGCTCATGAGCCCGAAGTGGCGAG
CCCGATCTTCCCCATCGGTGATGTCGGCGATATAGGCGCCAGCAACCGCACCTGTGGCGCCGGTGATGCC
GGCCACGATGCGTCCGGCGTAGAGGATCGAGATCTCGATCCCGCGAAATTAATACGACTCACTATAGGGG
AATTGTGAGCGGATAACAATTCCCCACTAGTAATAATTTTGTTTAACTTTAAGAAGGAGATATACCATGG
AAACTGAAGAAGGTAAACTGGTAATCTGGATTAACGGCGATAAAGGCTATAACGGTCTCGCTGAAGTCGG
TAAGAAATTCGAGAAAGATACCGGAATTAAAGTCACCGTTGAGCATCCGGATAAACTGGAAGAGAAATTC
CCACAGGTTGCGGCAACTGGCGATGGCCCTGACATTATCTTCTGGGCACACGACCGCTTTGGTGGCTACG
CTCAATCTGGCCTGTTGGCTGAAATCACCCCGGACAAAGCGTTCCAGGACAAGCTGTATCCGTTTACCTG
GGATGCCGTACGTTACAACGGCAAGCTGATTGCTTACCCGATCGCTGTTGAAGCGTTATCGCTGATTTAT
AACAAAGACCTGCTGCCGAACCCGCCAAAAACCTGGGAAGAGATCCCGGCGCTGGATAAAGAACTGAAAG
CGAAAGGTAAGAGCGCCCTGATGTTCAACCTGCAAGAACCGTACTTCACCTGGCCGCTGATTGCTGCTGA
CGGGGGTTATGCGTTCAAGTATGAAAACGGCAAGTACGACATTAAAGACGTGGGCGTGGATAACGCTGGC
GCGAAAGCGGGTCTGACCTTCCTGGTTGACCTGATTAAAAACAAACACATGAATGCAGACACCGATTACT
CCATCGCAGAAGCTGCCTTTAATAAAGGCGAAACAGCGATGACCATCAACGGCCCGTGGGCATGGTCCAA
CATCGACACCAGCAAAGTGAATTATGGTGTAACGGTACTGCCGACCTTCAAGGGTCAACCATCCAAACCG
TTCGTTGGCGTGCTGAGCGCAGGTATTAACGCCGCCAGTCCGAACAAAGAGCTGGCAAAAGAGTTCCTCG
AAAACTATCTGCTGACTGATGAAGGTCTGGAAGCGGTTAATAAAGACAAACCGCTGGGTGCCGTAGCGCT
GAAGTCTTACGAGGAAGAGTTGGCGAAAGATCCACGTATTGCCGCCACGATGGAAAACGCCCAGAAAGGT
GAAATCATGCCGAACATCCCGCAGATGTCCGCTTTCTGGTATGCCGTGCGTACTGCGGTGATCAACGCCG
CCAGCGGTCGTCAGACTGTCGATGAAGCCCTTAAAGACGCGCAGACTGGTACCGGCAGCGGCCTGGAAGT
TCTGTTCCAGGGGCCCCATATGATCCGCGCCAATCGTGACACTGCCGCCACCGCCCGTGACACTAAACGT
GCTCCAATTCCGGATGAAATGCTCCAAGAAATCAATCGAGTTGCTCCAGACATTTTGATTGCTGCTAGCG
GCATGCAGTACAAACTTATCCTGAACGGTAAAACCCTGAAAGGTGAAACCACCACCGAAGCTGTTGACGC
TGCTACCGCGGAAAAAGTTTTCAAACAGTACGCTAACGACAACGGTGTTGACGGTGAATGGACCTACGAC
GACGCTACCAAAACCTACACCGTAACGGAATAACCTAGAGATCCGGCTGCTAACAAAGCCCGAAAGGAAG
CTGAGTTGGCTGCTGCCACCGCTGAGCAATAACTAGCATAACCCCTTGGGGCCTCTAAACGGGTCTTGAG
GGGTTTTTTGCTGAAAGGAGGAACTATATCCGGATATCCCGCAAGAGGCCCGGCAGTACCGGCATAACCA
AGCCTATGCCTACAGCATCCAGGGTGACGGTGCCGAGGATGACGATGAGCGCATTGTTAGATTTCATACA
CGGTGCCTGACTGCGTTAGCAATTTAACTGTGATAAACTACCGCATTAAAGCTTATCGATGATAAGCTGT
CAAACATGAGAA
Features (pLannotate 1.2.2; 21 found; start..end, strand, type, name):
    104..208     +  promoter       AmpR promoter: bla
    209..1069    +  CDS            AmpR: β-lactamase; bla; confers resistance to ampicillin, carbenicillin, and related antibiotics
   1240..1828    +  rep_origin     ori: high-copy-number ColE1/pMB1/pBR322/pUC origin of replication
   2014..2156    -  misc_feature   bom: basis of mobility region from pBR322
   2258..2449    -  CDS            rop: Rop protein, which maintains plasmids at low copy number; rop
   2466..2846    +  CDS            YPB1_ECOLX: Protein predicted: Swiss-Prot protein existence level 4. From Escherichia coli.
   3088..3712    -  CDS            TcR (fragment): tetracycline efflux protein; tet; confers resistance to tetracycline
   3727..3748    -  protein_bind   CAP binding site: CAP binding activates transcription in the presence of cAMP. E. coli catabolite activator protein
   3761..4843    -  CDS            lacI: lac repressor; lacI; The lac repressor binds to the lac operator to inhibit transcription in E. coli. This inhibition can be relieved by adding lactose or isopropyl-β-D-thiogalactopyranoside (IPTG).
   4844..4921    -  promoter       lacI promoter: lacI
   4929..5208    -  CDS            TcR (fragment): tetracycline efflux protein; tet; confers resistance to tetracycline
   5230..5248    +  promoter       T7 promoter: promoter for bacteriophage T7 RNA polymerase
   5249..5273    +  protein_bind   lac operator: The lac repressor binds to the lac operator to inhibit transcription in E. coli. This inhibition can be relieved by adding lactose or isopropyl-β-D-thiogalactopyranoside (IPTG). lac repressor encoded by lacI
   5288..5310    +  RBS            RBS: efficient ribosome binding site from bacteriophage T7 gene 10 (Olins and Rangwala, 1989)
   5321..6417    +  CDS            MBP (fragment): maltose binding protein from E. coli; malE (mutated); This version of the gene does not encode a signal sequence, so MBP will remain in the cytosol.
   6463..6573    +  CDS            mxt-1 (fragment): MXT_CAEEL - Also known as mxt From Caenorhabditis elegans.
   6589..6746    +  CDS            GB1 (fragment): B1 domain of Streptococcal protein G effective as a solubilizing fusion partner (Cheng and Patel, 2004)
   6766..6815    +  CDS            SET1 (fragment): solubility-enhancement tag derived from T7 phage gene 10B
   6823..6870    +  terminator     T7 terminator: transcription terminator for bacteriophage T7 RNA polymerase
   6893..6997    -  CDS            TcR (fragment): tetracycline efflux protein; tet; confers resistance to tetracycline
   7045..7073    -  promoter       tet promoter: E. coli promoter for tetracycline efflux protein gene
