[The description below was written by a language model from this plasmid's Addgene catalogue record and pLannotate feature annotations shown in this document.]
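Description:
pnEA-NpM-CeMextli_471-507opt-Y479AL484AM485A-GB1_AB is a 7,082-nt bacterial expression plasmid for producing a short mutant fragment of the Caenorhabditis elegans protein Mextli (mxt-1, Y18D10A.8) in E. coli. The catalogue lists the backbone as unknown, but the annotated features show a pET/pBR322-style layout. It has a ColE1/pMB1-type origin accompanied by the bom site and the rop gene, which is consistent with the recorded low copy number. Ampicillin selection comes from a β-lactamase gene with its own promoter. There are also interrupted remnants of the tetracycline resistance gene and its promoter, which flank the expression region and are not expected to be functional. A lacI gene with its native promoter supplies the lac repressor.

The expression cassette consists of a T7 promoter followed by a lac operator and the phage T7 gene 10 ribosome binding site, ending in a T7 terminator. Transcription therefore depends on T7 RNA polymerase and is inducible with IPTG. The open reading frame begins with a signal-sequence-free maltose binding protein, which stays in the cytosol. This is followed by Mextli residues 471–507 and then the B1 domain of streptococcal protein G (GB1), a solubility-enhancing partner. A short match to a T7 gene 10-derived solubility tag is annotated just before the terminator, but it may simply be residual vector sequence. The insert derives from a synthetic gene codon-optimised for E. coli and carries the substitutions Y479A, L484A and M485A. The associated publication concerns how Mextli proteins bind eIF4E, so this triple mutant plausibly served as a binding-deficient variant for interaction or structural studies. The record itself does not state the role of the mutations. The sequence is depositor-supplied and may be theoretical.
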