Addgene plasmid #148354: pnEA-NpM-CeMextli_471-507opt-Y479AL484AM485A-GB1_AB
Purpose: Bacterial Expression of CeMextli_471-507opt-Y479AL484AM485A
Depositing lab: Elisa Izaurralde. Depositing organization: Max Planck Institute for Developmental Biology. Publication: Mextli proteins use both canonical bipartite and novel tripartite binding modes to form eIF4E complexes that display differential sensitivity to 4E-BP regulation. Peter D, Weber R, Kone C, Chung MY, Ebertsch L, Truffault V, Weichenrieder O, Igreja C, Izaurralde E. Genes Dev. 2015 Sep 1;29(17):1835-49. doi: 10.1101/gad.269068.115. Epub 2015 Aug 20. PubMed 26294658.
Backbone
  Vector backbone: Unknown
  Vector type: Bacterial Expression
Growth in bacteria
  Bacterial resistance: Ampicillin, 100 μg/mL
  Growth temperature: 37°C
  Growth strain: DH5alpha
  Copy number: Low Copy
Gene/Insert
  Gene/Insert name: CeMextli_471-507opt-Y479AL484AM485A
  Species: C. elegans (nematode)
  Entrez Gene: Y18D10A.8
  Cloning method: Unknown
Terms and licenses: Academic/Nonprofit Terms; Industry Terms: Not Available to Industry
Depositor comments: Geneart clone of CeMextli, codon optimized for Expression in E.coli. (sequence according to Uniprot.: Q9XW13) Plasmids from this collection were made available to the research community and donated after the lab closed. Please note that the sequence provided by the depositing laboratory may be theoretical/predicted or based on Sanger sequencing results. There may be discrepancies between sequencing results obtained by Addgene and the depositor sequence. If an Addgene verified sequence is not available, please contact before placing your order to request that our lab fully sequence the plasmid.
How to cite: pnEA-NpM-CeMextli_471-507opt-Y479AL484AM485A-GB1_AB was a gift from Elisa Izaurralde (Addgene plasmid # 148354 ; http://n2t.net/addgene:148354 ; RRID:Addgene_148354)
